>Addgene plasmid #197368 | pCSIIbleo-6504-P2A-EGFP | addgene full sequence | sequence record 389693 | Addgene NGS Result
GACGGATCGGGAGATCTCCCGATCCCCTATGGTGCACTCTCAGTACAATCTGCTCTGATGCCGCATAGTT
AAGCCAGTATCTGCTCCCTGCTTGTGTGTTGGAGGTCGCTGAGTAGTGCGCGAGCAAAATTTAAGCTACA
ACAAGGCAAGGCTTGACCGACAATTGCATGAAGAATCTGCTTAGGGTTAGGCGTTTTGCGCTGCTTCGCG
ATGTACGGGCCAGATATACGCGTTGACATTGATTATTGACTAGTTATTAATAGTAATCAATTACGGGGTC
ATTAGTTCATAGCCCATATATGGAGTTCCGCGTTACATAACTTACGGTAAATGGCCCGCCTGGCTGACCG
CCCAACGACCCCCGCCCATTGACGTCAATAATGACGTATGTTCCCATAGTAACGCCAATAGGGACTTTCC
ATTGACGTCAATGGGTGGAGTATTTACGGTAAACTGCCCACTTGGCAGTACATCAAGTGTATCATATGCC
AAGTACGCCCCCTATTGACGTCAATGACGGTAAATGGCCCGCCTGGCATTATGCCCAGTACATGACCTTA
TGGGACTTTCCTACTTGGCAGTACATCTACGTATTAGTCATCGCTATTACCATGGTGATGCGGTTTTGGC
AGTACATCAATGGGCGTGGATAGCGGTTTGACTCACGGGGATTTCCAAGTCTCCACCCCATTGACGTCAA
TGGGAGTTTGTTTTGGCACCAAAATCAACGGGACTTTCCAAAATGTCGTAACAACTCCGCCCCATTGACG
CAAATGGGCGGTAGGCGTGTACGGTGGGAGGTCTATATAAGCAGCGCGTTTTGCCTGTACTGGGTCTCTC
TGGTTAGACCAGATCTGAGCCTGGGAGCTCTCTGGCTAACTAGGGAACCCACTGCTTAAGCCTCAATAAA
GCTTGCCTTGAGTGCTTCAAGTAGTGTGTGCCCGTCTGTTGTGTGACTCTGGTAACTAGAGATCCCTCAG
ACCCTTTTAGTCAGTGTGGAAAATCTCTAGCAGTGGCGCCCGAACAGGGACTTGAAAGCGAAAGGGAAAC
CAGAGGAGCTCTCTCGACGCAGGACTCGGCTTGCTGAAGCGCGCACGGCAAGAGGCGAGGGGCGGCGACT
GGTGAGTACGCCAAAAATTTTGACTAGCGGAGGCTAGAAGGAGAGAGATGGGTGCGAGAGCGTCAGTATT
AAGCGGGGGAGAATTAGATCGCGATGGGAAAAAATTCGGTTAAGGCCAGGGGGAAAGAAAAAATATAAAT
TAAAACATATAGTATGGGCAAGCAGGGAGCTAGAACGATTCGCAGTTAATCCTGGCCTGTTAGAAACATC
AGAAGGCTGTAGACAAATACTGGGACAGCTACAACCATCCCTTCAGACAGGATCAGAAGAACTTAGATCA
TTATATAATACAGTAGCAACCCTCTATTGTGTGCATCAAAGGATAGAGATAAAAGACACCAAGGAAGCTT
TAGACAAGATAGAGGAAGAGCAAAACAAAAGTAAGACCACCGCACAGCAAGGGCCGCTGATCTTCAGACC
TGGAGGAGGAGATATGAGGGACAATTGGAGAAGTGAATTATATAAATATAAAGTAGTAAAAATTGAACCA
TTAGGAGTAGCACCCACCAAGGCAAAGAGAAGAGTGGTGCAGAGAGAAAAAAGAGCAGTGGGAATAGGAG
CTTTGTTCCTTGGGTTCTTGGGAGCAGCAGGAAGCACTATGGGCGCAGCGTCAATGACGCTGACGGTACA
GGCCAGACAATTATTGTCTGGTATAGTGCAGCAGCAGAACAATTTGCTGAGGGCTATTGAGGCGCAACAG
CATCTGTTGCAACTCACAGTCTGGGGCATCAAGCAGCTCCAGGCAAGAATCCTGGCTGTGGAAAGATACC
TAAAGGATCAACAGCTCCTGGGGATTTGGGGTTGCTCTGGAAAACTCATTTGCACCACTGCTGTGCCTTG
GAATGCTAGTTGGAGTAATAAATCTCTGGAACAGATTTGGAATCACACGACCTGGATGGAGTGGGACAGA
GAAATTAACAATTACACAAGCTTAATACACTCCTTAATTGAAGAATCGCAAAACCAGCAAGAAAAGAATG
AACAAGAATTATTGGAATTAGATAAATGGGCAAGTTTGTGGAATTGGTTTAACATAACAAATTGGCTGTG
GTATATAAAATTATTCATAATGATAGTAGGAGGCTTGGTAGGTTTAAGAATAGTTTTTGCTGTACTTTCT
ATAGTGAATAGAGTTAGGCAGGGATATTCACCATTATCGTTTCAGACCCACCTCCCAACCCCGAGGGGAC
CCGACAGGCCCGAAGGAATAGAAGAAGAAGGTGGAGAGAGAGACAGAGACAGATCCATTCGATTAGTGAA
CGGATCTACAAATGGCAGTATTCATCCACAATTTTAAAAGAAAAGGGGGGATTGGGGGGTACAGTGCAGG
GGAAAGAATAGTAGACATAATAGCAACAGACATACAAACTAAAGAATTACAAAAACAAATTACAAAAATT
CAAAATTTTCGGGTTTATTACAGGGACAGCAGAAATTCACTTTGAATTAATTCAAGCTTCGTGAGGCTCC
GGTGCCCGTCAGTGGGCAGAGCGCACATCGCCCACAGTCCCCGAGAAGTTGGGGGGAGGGGTCGGCAATT
GAACCGGTGCCTAGAGAAGGTGGCGCGGGGTAAACTGGGAAAGTGATGTCGTGTACTGGCTCCGCCTTTT
TCCCGAGGGTGGGGGAGAACCGTATATAAGTGCAGTAGTCGCCGTGAACGTTCTTTTTCGCAACGGGTTT
GCCGCCAGAACACAGGTAAGTGCCGTGTGTGGTTCCCGCGGGCCTGGCCTCTTTACGGGTTATGGCCCTT
GCGTGCCTTGAATTACTTCCACCTGGCTCCAGTACGTGATTCTTGATCCCGAGCTGGAGCCAGGGGCGGG
CCTTGCGCTTTAGGAGCCCCTTCGCCTCGTGCTTGAGTTGAGGCCTGGCCTGGGCGCTGGGGCCGCCGCG
TGCGAATCTGGTGGCACCTTCGCGCCTGTCTCGCTGCTTTCGATAAGTCTCTAGCCATTTAAAATTTTTG
ATGACCTGCTGCGACGCTTTTTTTCTGGCAAGATAGTCTTGTAAATGCGGGCCAGGATCTGCACACTGGT
ATTTCGGTTTTTGGGGCCGCGGGCGGCGACGGGGCCCGTGCGTCCCAGCGCACATGTTCGGCGAGGCGGG
GCCTGCGAGCGCGGCCACCGAGAATCGGACGGGGGTAGTCTCAAGCTGGCCGGCCTGCTCTGGTGCCTGG
CCTCGCGCCGCCGTGTATCGCCCCGCCCTGGGCGGCAAGGCTGGCCCGGTCGGCACCAGTTGCGTGAGCG
GAAAGATGGCCGCTTCCCGGCCCTGCTCCAGGGGGCTCAAAATGGAGGACGCGGCGCTCGGGAGAGCGGG
CGGGTGAGTCACCCACACAAAGGAAAGGGGCCTTTCCGTCCTCAGCCGTCGCTTCATGTGACTCCACGGA
GTACCGGGCGCCGTCCAGGCACCTCGATTAGTTCTGGAGCTTTTGGAGTACGTCGTCTTTAGGTTGGGGG
GAGGGGTTTTATGCGATGGAGTTTCCCCACACTGAGTGGGTGGAGACTGAAGTTAGGCCAGCTTGGCACT
TGATGTAATTCTCCTTGGAATTTGCCCTTTTTGAGTTTGGATCTTGGTTCATTCTCAAGCCTCAGACAGT
GGTTCAAAGTTTTTTTCTTCCATTTCAGGTGTCGTGAACACGCTACCGGTCTCGACGAATTCGCCACCAT
GTCGGTACCGCTGACTACCTCAGCATTCGGCCACGCGTTTCTGGCTAACTCTGAACGTGAGCAGATCCAC
CTGGCGGGCTCCATTCAGCCGCACGGTATCCTGCTGGCTGTTAAAGAGCCTGACAACGTGGTGATCCAGG
CTTCTATTAACGCTGCGGAGTTCCTGAACACCAACTTTGTTGTTGGCCGTCCGCTGCGTGACCTGGGCGG
CGATCTGCCTTTGCAGATCCTGCCGCACCTGAACGGCCCGCTGCACCTGGCTCCGATGACCCTGCGTTGT
ACTGTGGGTTCTCCGCCGCGTCGTGTGGACTGTACCATTCATCGACCGTCTAACGGCGGCCTGATCGTAG
AACTGGAACCAGCAACCAAGGCCACTAACATTGCGCCGGCTCTGGTCGGTGCGCTTCATCGTATCACTTC
TTCATCCTCCCTGATGGGCCTGTGTGACGAAACCGCGACTATTTTCCGTGAGATTACTGGTTTCGACCGT
GTGATGGTAATGCGTCTCGGCGCGCTTGACGATCTGACTGAAGAGCAGATCGCAGAGATTAAAGAGGCTT
TCTCCCTATTTGACAAGGACGGGGACGGGACGATAACAACCAAGGAGCTGGGGACGGTGTTCCGGTCTCT
GGGGCAGAACCCCACAGAAGCAGAGCTGCAGGACATGATCAATGAAGTAGATGCCGATGGCGACGGCATA
TTCGACTTCCCTGAGTTCCTGACGATGATGGCAAGGAAAATGAATGACACAGACAGTGAAGAGGAAATTA
GAGGAGCGTTCCGCGTGTTTGATAAGGACGGCAATGGCTACATCGGCGCAGCAGAGCTTCGCCACGTGAT
GACAGACCTTGGTGAGAAGTTAACTGATGAGGAGGTTGATGAAATGATCAGGGTAGCAGACAACGATGGG
GATGGTCAGGTAAACTACGAAGAGTTTGTACAAATGATGACAGCGAAGGGTGGCGGAGGTTCTGTAGATT
CATCACGTCGTAAGTGGAATAAGGCAGGTCACGCAGTCAGAGCTATAGGTCGGCTGAGCTCGCGTAGGCA
TGATTTGCTGTCCGAATGTCGTCGTGCGGACCTGGAAGCGTTCCTAGGTAACCGCTACCCGGCGTCTACT
ATTCCGCAGATCGCTCGTCGCCTGTACGAACTCAACCGTGTTCGCCTGCTGGTAGATGTGAACTATACTC
CGGTTCCGCTAGAGCCGCGCATCAGCCCGCTGAACGGTCGTGATCTGGATATGTCCCTGTCTTGCCTGCG
ATCGATGTCCCCGTGCCACCAGAAATACATGCAGGACATGGGCGTTGGCGCAACCCTGGTTTGCTCTCTG
ATGGTGTCTGGTCGTCTGTGGGGTCTGATCGTTTGCCACCACTACGAACCGCGCTACGTTCCGTCCCACA
TTCGCGCTGCTGGCGAAGCGCTGGCGGAAGCATGTGCGAACCGCATCGCGACGCTGGAGAGCTTTGCACA
GTCTCAGTCCAAACTCGAGGGAAGCGGAGCGACGAATTTTAGTCTACTGAAACAAGCGGGAGACGTGGAG
GAAAACCCTGGACCTGGCGGCCGCATGGTGAGCAAGGGCGAGGAGCTGTTCACCGGGGTGGTGCCCATCC
TGGTCGAGCTGGACGGCGACGTAAACGGCCACAAGTTCAGCGTGTCCGGCGAGGGCGAGGGCGATGCCAC
CTACGGCAAGCTGACCCTGAAGTTCATCTGCACCACCGGCAAGCTGCCCGTGCCCTGGCCCACCCTCGTG
ACCACCCTGACCTACGGCGTGCAGTGCTTCAGCCGCTACCCCGACCACATGAAGCAGCACGACTTCTTCA
AGTCCGCCATGCCCGAAGGCTACGTCCAGGAGCGCACCATCTTCTTCAAGGACGACGGCAACTACAAGAC
CCGCGCCGAGGTGAAGTTCGAGGGCGACACCCTGGTGAACCGCATCGAGCTGAAGGGCATCGACTTCAAG
GAGGACGGCAACATCCTGGGGCACAAGCTGGAGTACAACTACAACAGCCACAACGTCTATATCATGGCCG
ACAAGCAGAAGAACGGCATCAAGGTGAACTTCAAGATCCGCCACAACATCGAGGACGGCAGCGTGCAGCT
CGCCGACCACTACCAGCAGAACACCCCCATCGGCGACGGCCCCGTGCTGCTGCCCGACAACCACTACCTG
AGCACCCAGTCCGCCCTGAGCAAAGACCCCAACGAGAAGCGCGATCACATGGTCCTGCTGGAGTTCGTGA
CCGCCGCCTCTAGAGGATCCGTTAACTAACTTAAGCTAGCAACGGTTTCCCTCTAGCGGGATCAATTCCG
CCCCCCCCCCCTAACGTTACTGGCCGAAGCCGCTTGGAATAAGGCCGGTGTGCGTTTGTCTATATGTTAT
TTTCCACCATATTGCCGTCTTTTGGCAATGTGAGGGCCCGGAAACCTGGCCCTGTCTTCTTGACGAGCAT
TCCTAGGGGTCTTTCCCCTCTCGCCAAAGGAATGCAAGGTCTGTTGAATGTCGTGAAGGAAGCAGTTCCT
CTGGAAGCTTCTTGAAGACAAACAACGTCTGTAGCGACCCTTTGCAGGCAGCGGAACCCCCCACCTGGCG
ACAGGTGCCTCTGCGGCCAAAAGCCACGTGTATAAGATACACCTGCAAAGGCGGCACAACCCCAGTGCCA
CGTTGTGAGTTGGATAGTTGTGGAAAGAGTCAAATGGCTCTCCTCAAGCGTATTCAACAAGGGGCTGAAG
GATGCCCAGAAGGTACCCCATTGTATGGGATCTGATCTGGGGCCTCGGTGCACATGCTTTACATGTGTTT
AGTCGAGGTTAAAAAAACGTCTAGGCCCCCCGAACCACGGGGACGTGGTTTTCCTTTGAAAAACACGATA
ATACCATGGCCAAGTTGACCAGTGCCGTTCCGGTGCTCACCGCGCGCGACGTCGCCGGAGCGGTCGAGTT
CTGGACCGACCGGCTCGGGTTCTCCCGGGACTTCGTGGAGGACGACTTCGCCGGTGTGGTCCGGGACGAC
GTGACCCTGTTCATCAGCGCGGTCCAGGACCAGGTGGTGCCGGACAACACCCTGGCCTGGGTGTGGGTGC
GCGGCCTGGACGAGCTGTACGCCGAGTGGTCGGAGGTCGTGTCCACGAACTTCCGGGACGCCTCCGGGCC
GGCCATGACCGAGATCGGCGAGCAGCCGTGGGGGCGGGAGTTCGCCCTGCGCGACCCGGCCGGCAACTGC
GTGCACTTCGTGGCCGAGGAGCAGGACTGAACTAGAGTTAACATCGAGGGATCAAGCTTATCGATAATCA
ACCTCTGGATTACAAAATTTGTGAAAGATTGACTGGTATTCTTAACTATGTTGCTCCTTTTACGCTATGT
GGATACGCTGCTTTAATGCCTTTGTATCATGCTATTGCTTCCCGTATGGCTTTCATTTTCTCCTCCTTGT
ATAAATCCTGGTTGCTGTCTCTTTATGAGGAGTTGTGGCCCGTTGTCAGGCAACGTGGCGTGGTGTGCAC
TGTGTTTGCTGACGCAACCCCCACTGGTTGGGGCATTGCCACCACCTGTCAGCTCCTTTCCGGGACTTTC
GCTTTCCCCCTCCCTATTGCCACGGCGGAACTCATCGCCGCCTGCCTTGCCCGCTGCTGGACAGGGGCTC
GGCTGTTGGGCACTGACAATTCCGTGGTGTTGTCGGGGAAGCTGACGTCCTTTCCATGGCTGCTCGCCTG
TGTTGCCACCTGGATTCTGCGCGGGACGTCCTTCTGCTACGTCCCTTCGGCCCTCAATCCAGCGGACCTT
CCTTCCCGCGGCCTGCTGCCGGCTCTGCGGCCTCTTCCGCGTCTTCGCCTTCGCCCTCAGACGAGTCGGA
TCTCCCTTTGGGCCGCCTCCCCGCATCGATACCGTCGAGACCTAGAAAAACATGGAGCAATCACAAGTAG
CAATACAGCAGCTACCAATGCTGATTGTGCCTGGCTAGAAGCACAAGAGGAGGAGGAGGTGGGTTTTCCA
GTCACACCTCAGGTACCTTTAAGACCAATGACTTACAAGGCAGCTGTAGATCTTAGCCACTTTTTAAAAG
AAAAGGGGGGACTGGAAGGGCTAATTCACTCCCAACGAAGACAAGATATCCTTGATCTGTGGATCTACCA
CACACAAGGCTACTTCCCTGATTGGCAGAACTACACACCAGGGCCAGGGATCAGATATCCACTGACCTTT
GGATGGTGCTACAAGCTAGTACCAGTTGAGCAAGAGAAGGTAGAAGAAGCCAATGAAGGAGAGAACACCC
GCTTGTTACACCCTGTGAGCCTGCATGGGATGGATGACCCGGAGAGAGAAGTATTAGAGTGGAGGTTTGA
CAGCCGCCTAGCATTTCATCACATGGCCCGAGAGCTGCATCCGGACTGTACTGGGTCTCTCTGGTTAGAC
CAGATCTGAGCCTGGGAGCTCTCTGGCTAACTAGGGAACCCACTGCTTAAGCCTCAATAAAGCTTGCCTT
GAGTGCTTCAAGTAGTGTGTGCCCGTCTGTTGTGTGACTCTGGTAACTAGAGATCCCTCAGACCCTTTTA
GTCAGTGTGGAAAATCTCTAGCAGGGCCCGTTTAAACCCGCTGATCAGCCTCGACTGTGCCTTCTAGTTG
CCAGCCATCTGTTGTTTGCCCCTCCCCCGTGCCTTCCTTGACCCTGGAAGGTGCCACTCCCACTGTCCTT
TCCTAATAAAATGAGGAAATTGCATCGCATTGTCTGAGTAGGTGTCATTCTATTCTGGGGGGTGGGGTGG
GGCAGGACAGCAAGGGGGAGGATTGGGAAGACAATAGCAGGCATGCTGGGGATGCGGTGGGCTCTATGGC
TTCTGAGGCGGAAAGAACCAGCTGGGGCTCTAGGGGGTATCCCC
[124 nt withheld, positions 8655-8778]
C
[91 nt withheld, positions 8780-8870]
A
[49 nt withheld, positions 8872-8920]
CCTTTGACGTTGGAGTCCACGTTCTTT
[37 nt withheld, positions 8948-8984]
ACCCTATCTCGGTCTATTCTTTTGATTTATAAGGGATTTTGCCGATTTCGGCCTATTGGTTAAAAAATGA
GCTGATTTAACAAAAATTTAACGCGAATTAATTCTGTGGAATGTGTGTCAGTTAGGGTGTGGAAAGTCCC
CAGGCTCCCCAGCAGGCAGAAGTATGCAAAGCATGCATCTCAATTAGTCAGCAACCAGGTGTGGAAAGTC
CCCAGGCTCCCCAGCAGGCAGAAGTATGCAAAGCATGCATCTCAATTAGTCAGCAACCATAGTCCCGCCC
CTAACTCCGCCCATCCCGCCCCTAACTCCGCCCAGTTCCGCCCATTCTCCGCCCCATGGCTGACTAATTT
TTTTTATTTATGCAGAGGCCGAGGCCGCCTCTGCCTCTGAGCTATTCCAGAAGTAGTGAGGAGGCTTTTT
TGGAGGCCTAGGCTTTTGCAAAAAGCTCCCGGGAGCTTGTATATCCATTTTCGGATCTGATCAGCACGTG
TTGACAATTAATCATCGGCATAGTATATCGGCATAGTATAATACGACAAGGTGAGGAACTAAACCATGGC
CAAGTTGACCAGTGCCGTTCCGGTGCTCACCGCGCGCGACGTCGCCGGAGCGGTCGAGTTCTGGACCGAC
CGGCTCGGGTTCTCCCGGGACTTCGTGGAGGACGACTTCGCCGGTGTGGTCCGGGACGACGTGACCCTGT
TCATCAGCGCGGTCCAGGACCAGGTGGTGCCGGACAACACCCTGGCCTGGGTGTGGGTGCGCGGCCTGGA
CGAGCTGTACGCCGAGTGGTCGGAGGTCGTGTCCACGAACTTCCGGGACGCCTCCGGGCCGGCCATGACC
GAGATCGGCGAGCAGCCGTGGGGGCGGGAGTTCGCCCTGCGCGACCCGGCCGGCAACTGCGTGCACTTCG
TGGCCGAGGAGCAGGACTGACACGTGCTACGAGATTTCGATTCCACCGCCGCCTTCTATGAAAGGTTGGG
CTTCGGAATCGTTTTCCGGGACGCCGGCTGGATGATCCTCCAGCGCGGGGATCTCATGCTGGAGTTCTTC
GCCCACCCCAACTTGTTTATTGCAGCTTATAATGGTTACAAATAAAGCAATAGCATCACAAATTTCACAA
ATAAAGCATTTTTTTCACTGCATTCTAGTTGTGGTTTGTCCAAACTCATCAATGTATCTTATCATGTCTG
TATACCGTCGACCTCTAGCTAGAGCTTGGCGTAATCATGGTCATAGCTGTTTCCTGTGTGAAATTGTTAT
CCGCTCACAATTCCACACAACATACGAGCCGGAAGCATAAAGTGTAAAGCCTGGGGTGCCTAATGAGTGA
GCTAACTCACATTAATTGCGTTGCGCTCACTGCCCGCTTTCCAGTCGGGAAACCTGTCGTGCCAGCTGCA
TTAATGAATCGGCCAACGCGCGGGGAGAGGCGGTTTGCGTATTGGGCGCTCTTCCGCTTCCTCGCTCACT
GACTCGCTGCGCTCGGTCGTTCGGCTGCGGCGAGCGGTATCAGCTCACTCAAAGGCGGTAATACGGTTAT
CCACAGAATCAGGGGATAACGCAGGAAAGAACATGTGAGCAAAAGGCCAGCAAAAGGCCAGGAACCGTAA
AAAGGCCGCGTTGCTGGCGTTTTTCCATAGGCTCCGCCCCCCTGACGAGCATCACAAAAATCGACGCTCA
AGTCAGAGGTGGCGAAACCCGACAGGACTATAAAGATACCAGGCGTTTCCCCCTGGAAGCTCCCTCGTGC
GCTCTCCTGTTCCGACCCTGCCGCTTACCGGATACCTGTCCGCCTTTCTCCCTTCGGGAAGCGTGGCGCT
TTCTCATAGCTCACGCTGTAGGTATCTCAGTTCGGTGTAGGTCGTTCGCTCCAAGCTGGGCTGTGTGCAC
GAACCCCCCGTTCAGCCCGACCGCTGCGCCTTATCCGGTAACTATCGTCTTGAGTCCAACCCGGTAAGAC
ACGACTTATCGCCACTGGCAGCAGCCACTGGTAACAGGATTAGCAGAGCGAGGTATGTAGGCGGTGCTAC
AGAGTTCTTGAAGTGGTGGCCTAACTACGGCTACACTAGAAGAACAGTATTTGGTATCTGCGCTCTGCTG
AAGCCAGTTACCTTCGGAAAAAGAGTTGGTAGCTCTTGATCCGGCAAACAAACCACCGCTGGTAGCGGTG
GTTTTTTTGTTTGCAAGCAGCAGATTACGCGCAGAAAAAAAGGATCTCAAGAAGATCCTTTGATCTTTTC
TACGGGGTCTGACGCTCAGTGGAACGAAAACTCACGTTAAGGGATTTTGGTCATGAGATTATCAAAAAGG
ATCTTCACCTAGATCCTTTTAAATTAAAAATGAAGTTTTAAATCAATCTAAAGTATATATGAGTAAACTT
GGTCTGACAGTTACCAATGCTTAATCAGTGAGGCACCTATCTCAGCGATCTGTCTATTTCGTTCATCCAT
AGTTGCCTGACTCCCCGTCGTGTAGATAACTACGATACGGGAGGGCTTACCATCTGGCCCCAGTGCTGCA
ATGATACCGCGAGACCCACGCTCACCGGCTCCAGATTTATCAGCAATAAACCAGCCAGCCGGAAGGGCCG
AGCGCAGAAGTGGTCCTGCAACTTTATCCGCCTCCATCCAGTCTATTAATTGTTGCCGGGAAGCTAGAGT
AAGTAGTTCGCCAGTTAATAGTTTGCGCAACGTTGTTGCCATTGCTACAGGCATCGTGGTGTCACGCTCG
TCGTTTGGTATGGCTTCATTCAGCTCCGGTTCCCAACGATCAAGGCGAGTTACATGATCCCCCATGTTGT
GCAAAAAAGCGGTTAGCTCCTTCGGTCCTCCGATCGTTGTCAGAAGTAAGTTGGCCGCAGTGTTATCACT
CATGGTTATGGCAGCACTGCATAATTCTCTTACTGTCATGCCATCCGTAAGATGCTTTTCTGTGACTGGT
GAGTACTCAACCAAGTCATTCTGAGAATAGTGTATGCGGCGACCGAGTTGCTCTTGCCCGGCGTCAATAC
GGGATAATACCGCGCCACATAGCAGAACTTTAAAAGTGCTCATCATTGGAAAACGTTCTTCGGGGCGAAA
ACTCTCAAGGATCTTACCGCTGTTGAGATCCAGTTCGATGTAACCCACTCGTGCACCCAACTGATCTTCA
GCATCTTTTACTTTCACCAGCGTTTCTGGGTGAGCAAAAACAGGAAGGCAAAATGCCGCAAAAAAGGGAA
TAAGGGCGACACGGAAATGTTGAATACTCATACTCTTCCTTTTTCAATATTATTGAAGCATTTATCAGGG
TTATTGTCTCATGAGCGGATACATATTTGAATGTATTTAGAAAAATAAACAAATAGGGGTTCCGCGCACA
TTTCCCCGAAAAGTGCCACCTGACGTC
Features (pLannotate 1.2.2; 35 found; start..end, strand, type, name):
     28..80      -  misc_feature   bom (fragment): basis of mobility region from pBR322
    235..614     +  enhancer       CMV enhancer: human cytomegalovirus immediate early enhancer
    615..814     +  promoter       CMV promoter: human cytomegalovirus (CMV) immediate early promoter
    832..1012    +  LTR            5' LTR (truncated): truncated 5' long terminal repeat (LTR) from HIV-1
   1059..1184    +  misc_feature   HIV-1 Ψ: packaging signal of human immunodeficiency virus type 1
   1168..1506    +  CDS            HIV-1 gag (fragment): gag protein from human immunodeficiency virus 1; gag
   1676..1909    +  misc_feature   RRE: The Rev response element (RRE) of HIV-1 allows for Rev-dependent mRNA export from the nucleus to the cytoplasm.
   2286..2386    +  CDS            Rev (fragment): human immunodeficiency virus 1 (HIV-1) Rev protein; rev; enhances nuclear export of unspliced and incompletely spliced viral mRNAs
   2412..2529    +  misc_feature   cPPT/CTS: central polypurine tract and central termination sequence of HIV-1
   2585..3747    +  promoter       EF-1α promoter: strong constitutive promoter for human elongation factor EF-1α
   3779..4279    +  CDS            mIFP (fragment): naturally monomeric infrared fluorescent protein derived from a truncated bacteriophytochrome (Yu et al., 2015)
   4298..4648    +  CDS            CALMA_ARBPU (fragment): Experimental evidence at protein level: Swiss-Prot protein existence level 1. Calmodulin mediates the control of a large number of enzymes, ion channels and other proteins by Ca(2+). Among the enzymes to be stimulated by the calmodulin-Ca(2+) complex are a number of protein kinases and phosphatases. From Arbacia punctulata (Punctuate sea urchin).
   4766..4821    +  CDS            calmodulin-binding peptide (fragment): calmodulin-binding peptide from avian smooth muscle myosin light chain kinase
   4838..5263    +  CDS            mIFP (fragment): naturally monomeric infrared fluorescent protein derived from a truncated bacteriophytochrome (Yu et al., 2015)
   5351..6028    +  CDS            (3-F)Tyr-EGFP: (3-F)Tyr-EGFP is a basic (constitutively fluorescent) green fluorescent protein published in 2004, derived from Aequorea victoria.
   6092..6662    +  misc_feature   IRES2: internal ribosome entry site (IRES) of the encephalomyocarditis virus (EMCV)
   6656..7030    +  CDS            BleoR: antibiotic-binding protein; Sh ble from Streptoalloteichus hindustanus; confers resistance to bleomycin, phleomycin, and Zeocin™
   7066..7654    +  misc_feature   WPRE: woodchuck hepatitis virus posttranscriptional regulatory element
   7579..8166    +  CDS            nef: NEF_HV112 - Experimental evidence at protein level: Swiss-Prot protein existence level 1. Extracellular Nef protein targets CD4(+) T-lymphocytes for apoptosis by interacting with CXCR4 surface receptors. From Human immunodeficiency virus type 1 group M subtype B (isolate PCV12) (HIV-1).
   8173..8353    +  LTR            5' LTR (truncated): truncated 5' long terminal repeat (LTR) from HIV-1
   8385..8609    +  polyA_signal   bGH poly(A) signal: bovine growth hormone polyadenylation signal
   8613..8634    +  promoter       SV40 promoter (fragment): SV40 enhancer and early promoter
   8655..9083    +  rep_origin     f1 ori (sequence partly withheld): f1 bacteriophage origin of replication; arrow indicates direction of (+) strand synthesis
   9097..9426    +  promoter       SV40 promoter: SV40 enhancer and early promoter
   9474..9521    +  promoter       EM7 promoter: synthetic bacterial promoter&nbsp
   9540..9914    +  CDS            BleoR: antibiotic-binding protein; Sh ble from Streptoalloteichus hindustanus; confers resistance to bleomycin, phleomycin, and Zeocin™
   9924..10049   +  CDS            ble (fragment): BLE_KLEPN - Experimental evidence at protein level: Swiss-Prot protein existence level 1. Binding protein with a strong affinity to the bleomycin family of antibiotics. Binds to CL990; an antimitotic-antibiotic compound. From Klebsiella pneumoniae.
  10044..10165   +  polyA_signal   SV40 poly(A) signal: SV40 polyadenylation signal
  10236..10258   -  protein_bind   lac operator (fragment): The lac repressor binds to the lac operator to inhibit transcription in E. coli. This inhibition can be relieved by adding lactose or isopropyl-β-D-thiogalactopyranoside (IPTG). lac repressor encoded by lacI
  10262..10292   -  promoter       lac promoter: promoter for the E. coli lac operon
  10307..10328   -  protein_bind   CAP binding site: CAP binding activates transcription in the presence of cAMP. E. coli catabolite activator protein
  10341..10433   -  CDS            lacI (fragment): lac repressor; lacI; The lac repressor binds to the lac operator to inhibit transcription in E. coli. This inhibition can be relieved by adding lactose or isopropyl-β-D-thiogalactopyranoside (IPTG).
  10616..11204   -  rep_origin     ori: high-copy-number ColE1/pMB1/pBR322/pUC origin of replication
  11375..12235   -  CDS            AmpR: β-lactamase; bla; confers resistance to ampicillin, carbenicillin, and related antibiotics
  12236..12340   -  promoter       AmpR promoter: bla
