[The description below was written by a language model from this plasmid's Addgene catalogue record and pLannotate feature annotations shown in this document.]
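Description:
pCSIIbleo-6504-P2A-EGFP is an HIV-1-based lentiviral expression vector of about 12.4 kb, built on the pCSIIbleo backbone to deliver the near-infrared calcium indicator NIR-GECOHI together with EGFP into mammalian cells. It is propagated in E. coli through a high-copy ColE1/pUC-type origin with ampicillin resistance, and it also carries an f1 origin. The viral genome is transcribed from a CMV enhancer/promoter fused to a truncated 5' LTR. It includes the Ψ packaging signal with a partial gag sequence, the Rev response element for Rev-dependent nuclear export, the cPPT/CTS, a WPRE to boost transcript expression, and a truncated downstream LTR followed by a bGH polyadenylation signal.

The insert is NIR-GECO2 carrying C18S and I426C substitutions, a synthetic sensor derived in part from an earlier NIR-GECO2 AAV plasmid. The annotation reflects its architecture: the bacteriophytochrome-derived infrared protein mIFP is split into two segments flanking calmodulin and a calmodulin-binding peptide, so that calcium binding modulates near-infrared fluorescence. A C-terminal P2A peptide links it to EGFP, so both proteins are produced separately from one reading frame, with EGFP serving as a calcium-independent marker of expression. Downstream, an EMCV IRES drives a bleomycin-resistance gene, allowing Zeocin selection of transduced cells. A second SV40/EM7-driven BleoR cassette lies outside the LTRs in the plasmid backbone.

The catalogue entry lists the promoter as CAG, whereas the feature table for the sequenced plasmid annotates an EF-1α promoter immediately upstream of the sensor and no CAG element. This discrepancy is not resolved by the record.
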