Addgene plasmid #197368: pCSIIbleo-6504-P2A-EGFP
Purpose: The lentiviral vector for NIR-GECOHI and EGFP
Depositing lab: Michiyuki Matsuda. Depositing organization: Kyoto University, Graduate School of Biostudies.
Backbone
  Vector backbone: pCSIIbleo
  Backbone size w/o insert (bp): 10123
  Total vector size (bp): 12373
  Vector type: Mammalian Expression, Lentiviral
  Selectable markers: Zeocin
Growth in bacteria
  Bacterial resistance: Ampicillin, 100 μg/mL
  Growth temperature: 37°C
  Growth strain: NEB Stable
  Copy number: Unknown
Gene/Insert
  Gene/Insert name: NIR-GECO2(C18S/I426C) (alt name: NIR-GECOHI)
  Species: Synthetic
  Insert size (bp): 2250
  Mutation: C18S/I426C mutation
  Promoter: CAG
  Tag / fusion protein: P2A-EGFP (C terminal on insert)
  Cloning method: Restriction Enzyme; 5′ cloning site EcoRI (not destroyed); 3′ cloning site XhoI (not destroyed)
  Sequencing primers: 5′ TCATTCTCAAGCCTCAGACAGTGG
Resource information
  A portion of this plasmid was derived from a plasmid made by: Dr. Robert Campbell (Addgene plasmid # 159603: pAAV-CAG-NIR-GECO2)
Terms and licenses: Academic/Nonprofit Terms; Industry Terms: Not Available to Industry
How to cite: pCSIIbleo-6504-P2A-EGFP was a gift from Michiyuki Matsuda (Addgene plasmid # 197368 ; http://n2t.net/addgene:197368 ; RRID:Addgene_197368)
